Addgene plasmid #114344: pStA0::crtB
Purpose: crtB in pStA0
Depositing lab: John Heap. Depositing organization: Imperial College London. Publication: Start-Stop Assembly: a functionally scarless DNA assembly system optimized for metabolic engineering. Taylor GM, Mordaka PM, Heap JT. Nucleic Acids Res. 2018 Nov 20. pii: 5193345. doi: 10.1093/nar/gky1182. PubMed 30462270.
Backbone
  Vector backbone: pGT400
  Backbone size w/o insert (bp): 2209
  Vector type: Synthetic Biology
Growth in bacteria
  Bacterial resistance: Ampicillin, 100 μg/mL
  Growth temperature: 37°C
  Growth strain: DH5alpha
  Copy number: High Copy
Gene/Insert
  Gene/Insert name: crtB (codon optimised)
  Insert size (bp): 975
  Cloning method: Restriction Enzyme; 5′ cloning site BsaI (destroyed during cloning); 3′ cloning site BsaI (destroyed during cloning)
  Sequencing primers: 5′ OligoGT234 GGGGAAACGCCTGGTATCT; 3′ OligoGT235 AGCAAAAACAGGAAGGCAAA
Terms and licenses: Academic/Nonprofit Terms; Industry Terms: Not Available to Industry
Depositor comments: Alternative ID = pGT357 . Please visit https://www.biorxiv.org/content/early/2018/07/04/361626 for bioRxiv preprint.
How to cite: pStA0::crtB was a gift from John Heap (Addgene plasmid # 114344 ; http://n2t.net/addgene:114344 ; RRID:Addgene_114344)
