[The description below was written by a language model from this plasmid's Addgene catalogue record and pLannotate feature annotations shown in this document.]
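Description:
pStA0::crtB is a small, high-copy bacterial storage plasmid from the Start-Stop Assembly system, a hierarchical DNA assembly method described as functionally scarless and optimised for metabolic engineering. It is built on the pGT400 backbone (about 2.2 kb) and totals 3,184 bp in the sequenced record, which matches the backbone plus the 975 bp insert. Propagation in E. coli relies on a ColE1/pUC-type origin of replication, and selection is by ampicillin resistance from a β-lactamase gene driven by its native bla promoter.

The payload is a codon-optimised crtB, held here as a stored part. The record does not give the source organism or the target host for codon optimisation; crtB is generally known as the carotenoid pathway gene encoding phytoene synthase. The insert was introduced using BsaI sites at both ends, and both sites were destroyed in cloning, as is typical of Type IIS (Golden Gate-style) assembly. The automated annotation did not call the crtB sequence itself. By elimination, it presumably occupies the unannotated region between the two annotated terminators, phage lambda t0 and E. coli rrnB T1, which would insulate the cloning site from transcription coming from the rest of the backbone.

No promoter or ribosome binding site for crtB is annotated or mentioned, consistent with a part-storage vector rather than an expression construct. The name suggests a level 0 part plasmid, although the record does not say so. Its likely use is as a source of the crtB coding part for combination with regulatory parts in later assembly steps, for example in building carotenoid biosynthesis pathways.
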