Features (pLannotate 1.2.2; 5 found; start..end, strand, type, name):
    171..265     -  terminator     lambda t0 terminator: transcription terminator from phage lambda
    423..1011    -  rep_origin     ori: high-copy-number ColE1/pMB1/pBR322/pUC origin of replication
   1182..2042    -  CDS            AmpR: β-lactamase; bla; confers resistance to ampicillin, carbenicillin, and related antibiotics
   2043..2147    -  promoter       AmpR promoter: bla
   2246..2332    +  terminator     rrnB T1 terminator: Escherichia coli rrnB; transcription terminator T1 from the E. coli rrnB gene
>Addgene plasmid #114344 | pStA0::crtB | addgene full sequence | sequence record 235407 | Addgene NGS Result
GTCTTTGAGTGCTGGCGGGTCAAATCCCGACAGTAGCGAACCGCCTGAGCCAGTGGAGGACGGCGCAGTT
CGGTGCAGGGCAGGGCGGGGGAGTAATCGGTCACGGTCAAGGTACGCGTGGGTAACCGTAAGCTCAGACC
AGCGCGACTACGCATCGAAGAGCACACTGGATTCTCACCAATAAAAAACGCCCGGCGGCAACCGAGCGTT
CTGAACAAATCCAGATGGAGTTCTGAGGTCATTACTGGATCTATCAACAGGAGTCCAAGGCGCTCGGTCG
TTCGGCTGCGGCGAGCGGTATCAGCTCACTCAAAGGCGGTAATACGGTTATCCACAGAATCAGGGGATAA
CGCAGGAAAGAACATGTGAGCAAAAGGCCAGCAAAAGGCCAGGAACCGTAAAAAGGCCGCGTTGCTGGCG
TTTTTCCATAGGCTCCGCCCCCCTGACGAGCATCACAAAAATCGACGCTCAAGTCAGAGGTGGCGAAACC
CGACAGGACTATAAAGATACCAGGCGTTTCCCCCTGGAAGCTCCCTCGTGCGCTCTCCTGTTCCGACCCT
GCCGCTTACCGGATACCTGTCCGCCTTTCTCCCTTCGGGAAGCGTGGCGCTTTCTCATAGCTCACGCTGT
AGGTATCTCAGTTCGGTGTAGGTCGTTCGCTCCAAGCTGGGCTGTGTGCACGAACCCCCCGTTCAGCCCG
ACCGCTGCGCCTTATCCGGTAACTATCGTCTTGAGTCCAACCCGGTAAGACACGACTTATCGCCACTGGC
AGCAGCCACTGGTAACAGGATTAGCAGAGCGAGGTATGTAGGCGGTGCTACAGAGTTCTTGAAGTGGTGG
CCTAACTACGGCTACACTAGAAGAACAGTATTTGGTATCTGCGCTCTGCTGAAGCCAGTTACCTTCGGAA
AAAGAGTTGGTAGCTCTTGATCCGGCAAACAAACCACCGCTGGTAGCGGTGGTTTTTTTGTTTGCAAGCA
GCAGATTACGCGCAGAAAAAAAGGATCTCAAGAAGATCCTTTGATCTTTTCTACGGGGTCTGACGCTCAG
TGGAACGAAAACTCACGTTAAGGGATTTTGGTCATGAGATTATCAAAAAGGATCTTCACCTAGATCCTTT
TAAATTAAAAATGAAGTTTTAAATCAATCTAAAGTATATATGAGTAAACTTGGTCTGACAGTTACCAATG
CTTAATCAGTGAGGCACCTATCTCAGCGATCTGTCTATTTCGTTCATCCATAGTTGCCTGACTCCCCGTC
GTGTAGATAACTACGATACGGGAGGGCTTACCATCTGGCCCCAGTGCTGCAATGATACCGCGGGACCCAC
GCTCACCGGCTCCAGATTTATCAGCAATAAACCAGCCAGCCGGAAGGGCCGAGCGCAGAAGTGGTCCTGC
AACTTTATCCGCCTCCATCCAGTCTATTAATTGTTGCCGGGAAGCTAGAGTAAGTAGTTCGCCAGTTAAT
AGTTTGCGCAACGTTGTTGCCATTGCTACAGGCATCGTGGTGTCACGCTCGTCGTTTGGTATGGCTTCAT
TCAGCTCCGGTTCCCAACGATCAAGGCGAGTTACATGATCCCCCATGTTGTGCAAAAAAGCGGTTAGCTC
CTTCGGTCCTCCGATCGTTGTCAGAAGTAAGTTGGCCGCAGTGTTATCACTCATGGTTATGGCAGCACTG
CATAATTCTCTTACTGTCATGCCATCCGTAAGATGCTTTTCTGTGACTGGTGAGTACTCAACCAAGTCAT
TCTGAGAATAGTGTATGCGGCGACCGAGTTGCTCTTGCCCGGCGTCAATACGGGATAATACCGCGCCACA
TAGCAGAACTTTAAAAGTGCTCATCATTGGAAAACGTTCTTCGGGGCGAAAACTCTCAAGGATCTTACCG
CTGTTGAGATCCAGTTCGATGTAACCCACTCGTGCACCCAACTGATCTTCAGCATCTTTTACTTTCACCA
GCGTTTCTGGGTGAGCAAAAACAGGAAGGCAAAATGCCGCAAAAAAGGGAATAAGGGCGACACGGAAATG
TTGAATACTCATACTCTTCCTTTTTCAATATTATTGAAGCATTTATCAGGGTTATTGTCTCATGAGCGGA
TACATATTTGAATGTATTTAGAAAAATAAACAAATAGGGGTTCCGCGCACATTTCCCCGAAAAGTGCCAC
CTGACGTCTAAGAAACCATTATTATCATGACATTAACCTATAAAAATAGGCGTATCACGAGGCCCTTTCG
GGCATCAAATAAAACGAAAGGCTCAGTCGAAAGACTGGGCCTTTCGTTTTATCTGTTGTTTGTCGGTGAA
CGCTCTCCTGAGTAGGACAAATCCGCCGCCCTAGAGGTCTTACGCTCTTCATTAGCCGTGGACAGCGCCC
AGACTACGCAGTTCCCACCAGGCCTGCGGTAACATCAGAAGTTTACGACGACCTGACACGTACGCGCGCC
GACCGAAGTTGTCGTAGCCGGCCCGTTCCAAATCGTCCAGAATACCCTCATACGCACGGGCGGCAGTCAG
AACGGCGAGAGGACCGCGTCCATCAAGTTGAGGAATACCAGCACGACCTGCTGCATACCATTCACGTGCA
AGGCCGCCAAGATGAGTCATGAGAGCACGGTAGGCCGGTGACAGGGGCTCACCCTGACCCCAGCGCTCTA
ACGCGGCGCGAGACAGGCCATATTCATCAAGCAGAGACTGTGGCAGGTATACGCGGCCGCGGGTCAGATC
TTCACCGACATCGCGCAGAATATTCGTCAGTTGCATCGCCTGCCCTAGTTGGAGAGCATCATTCAGGGTA
GCAGCCCCCCCACGGTAGCCAGAAATCGGTGCCACCATAAAGCCAACCACACCTGCCACACGGCGGCAAT
ACAGTAACAAGTCATCCATATCACGGTATTCATGACCGCGTAAATCCATGTTGAGGCCTTCATGCAGTTC
CGCGAAAGCTGAGTGCGGGATGGCGTACCGACCTGCCGCCCAGGCCAGCGCGGTTGAGATGGGATCATCC
GCTGGTTGGCCAGCAAACGCGGCATCAATACGGCTGCGCCATTCCCGCAATTCGCGTTCGCGGTCGCCGT
TGCCGGCTTCATCGACGATGTCATCGCCCGCGCGGCACGCCGCATACACTGCCCAAACTGCCGCGCGTTC
CGGAGGCGAAAAGAGCTGTGAACCCAGATAGAAG
